>Addgene plasmid #139688 | pCDNA8-Flag-LARS (361-720aa) | addgene full sequence | sequence record 307494 | Addgene NGS Result
TCGACGGATCGGGAGATCTCCCGATCCCCTATGGTGCACTCTCAGTACAATCTGCTCTGATGCCGCATAG
TTAAGCCAGTATCTGCTCCCTGCTTGTGTGTTGGAGGTCGCTGAGTAGTGCGCGAGCAAAATTTAAGCTA
CAACAAGGCAAGGCTTGACCGACAATTGCATGAAGAATCTGCTTAGGGTTAGGCGTTTTGCGCTGCTTCG
CGATGTACGGGCCAGATATACGCGTTGACATTGATTATTGACTAGTTATTAATAGTAATCAATTACGGGG
TCATTAGTTCATAGCCCATATATGGAGTTCCGCGTTACATAACTTACGGTAAATGGCCCGCCTGGCTGAC
CGCCCAACGACCCCCGCCCATTGACGTCAATAATGACGTATGTTCCCATAGTAACGCCAATAGGGACTTT
CCATTGACGTCAATGGGTGGAGTATTTACGGTAAACTGCCCACTTGGCAGTACATCAAGTGTATCATATG
CCAAGTACGCCCCCTATTGACGTCAATGACGGTAAATGGCCCGCCTGGCATTATGCCCAGTACATGACCT
TATGGGACTTTCCTACTTGGCAGTACATCTACGTATTAGTCATCGCTATTACCATGGTGATGCGGTTTTG
GCAGTACATCAATGGGCGTGGATAGCGGTTTGACTCACGGGGATTTCCAAGTCTCCACCCCATTGACGTC
AATGGGAGTTTGTTTTGGCACCAAAATCAACGGGACTTTCCAAAATGTCGTAACAACTCCGCCCCATTGA
CGCAAATGGGCGGTAGGCGTGTACGGTGGGAGGTCTATATAAGCAGAGCTCTCTGGCTAACTAGAGAACC
CACTGCTTACTGGCTTATCGAAATTAATACGACTCACTATAGGGAGACCCAAGCTTGGGGGGCGGCCGCC
ATGGATTATAAAGATGATGATGATGGATCGGATCCCATGTCACTTTCTGCACCTTTAACATCATACAAGG
TGATCTATGTTCTCCCAATGCTAACTATTAAGGAGGATAAAGGCACTGGTGTGGTTACAAGTGTTCCTTC
CGACTCCCCTGATGATATTGCTGCCCTCAGAGACTTGAAGAAAAAGCAAGCCTTACGAGCAAAATATGGA
ATTAGAGATGACATGGTCTTGCCATTTGAGCCGGTGCCAGTCATTGAAATCCCAGGTTTTGGAAATCTTT
CTGCTGTAACCATTTGTGATGAGTTGAAAATTCAGAGCCAGAATGACCGGGAAAAACTTGCAGAAGCAAA
GGAGAAGATATATCTAAAAGGATTTTATGAGGGTATCATGTTGGTGGATGGATTTAAAGGACAGAAGGTT
CAAGATGTAAAGAAGACTATTCAGAAAAAGATGATTGACGCTGGAGATGCACTTATTTACATGGAACCAG
AGAAACAAGTGATGTCCAGGTCGTCAGATGAATGTGTTGTGGCTCTGTGTGACCAGTGGTACTTGGATTA
TGGAGAAGAGAATTGGAAGAAACAGACATCTCAGTGCTTGAAGAACCTGGAAACATTCTGTGAGGAGACC
AGGAGGAATTTTGAAGCCACCTTAGGTTGGCTACAAGAACATGCTTGCTCAAGAACTTATGGTCTAGGCA
CTCACCTGCCTTGGGATGAGCAGTGGCTGATTGAATCACTTTCTGACTCCACTATTTACATGGCATTTTA
CACAGTTGCACACCTATTGCAGGGGGGTAACTTGCATGGACAGGCAGAGTCTCCGCTGGGCATTAGACCG
CAACAGATGACCAAGGAAGTTTGGGATTATGTTTTCTTCAAGGAGGCTCCATTTCCTAAGACTCAGATTG
CAAAGGAAAAATTAGATCAGTTAAAGCAGGAGTTTGAATTCTGGTATCCTGTTGATCTTCGCGTCTCTGG
CAAGGATCTTGTTCCAAATCATCTTTCATATTACCTTTATAATCATGTGGCTATGTGGCCGGAACAAAGT
GACAAATGGCCTACAGCTGTGAGAGCAAATGGACATCTCCTCCTGAACTCTGAGAAGATGTCAAAATCCT
AACTCGAGTCTAGAGGGCCCTATTCTATAGTGTCACCTAAATGCTAGAGCTCGCTGATCAGCCTCGACTG
TGCCTTCTAGTTGCCAGCCATCTGTTGTTTGCCCCTCCCCCGTGCCTTCCTTGACCCTGGAAGGTGCCAC
TCCCACTGTCCTTTCCTAATAAAATGAGGAAATTGCATCGCATTGTCTGAGTAGGTGTCATTCTATTCTG
GGGGGTGGGGTGGGGCAGGACAGCAAGGGGGAGGATTGGGAAGACAATAGCAGGCATGCTGGGGATGCGG
TGGGCTCTATGGCTTCTGAGGCGGAAAGAACCAGCTGGGGCTCTAGGGGGTATCCCC
[124 nt withheld, positions 2368-2491]
C
[91 nt withheld, positions 2493-2583]
A
[49 nt withheld, positions 2585-2633]
CCTTTGACGTTGGAGTCCACGTTCTTT
[37 nt withheld, positions 2661-2697]
ACCCTATCTCGGTCTATTCTTTTGATTTATAAGGGATTTTGCCGATTTCGGCCTATTGGTTAAAAAATGA
GCTGATTTAACAAAAATTTAACGCGAATTAATTCTGTGGAATGTGTGTCAGTTAGGGTGTGGAAAGTCCC
CAGGCTCCCCAGCAGGCAGAAGTATGCAAAGCATGCATCTCAATTAGTCAGCAACCAGGTGTGGAAAGTC
CCCAGGCTCCCCAGCAGGCAGAAGTATGCAAAGCATGCATCTCAATTAGTCAGCAACCATAGTCCCGCCC
CTAACTCCGCCCATCCCGCCCCTAACTCCGCCCAGTTCCGCCCATTCTCCGCCCCATGGCTGACTAATTT
TTTTTATTTATGCAGAGGCCGAGGCCGCCTCTGCCTCTGAGCTATTCCAGAAGTAGTGAGGAGGCTTTTT
TGGAGGCCTAGGCTTTTGCAAAAAGCTCCCGGGAGCTTGTATATCCATTTTCGGATCTGATCAAGAGACA
GGATGAGGATCGTTTCGCATGATTGAACAAGATGGATTGCACGCAGGTTCTCCGGCCGCTTGGGTGGAGA
GGCTATTCGGCTATGACTGGGCACAACAGACAATCGGCTGCTCTGATGCCGCCGTGTTCCGGCTGTCAGC
GCAGGGGCGCCCGGTTCTTTTTGTCAAGACCGACCTGTCCGGTGCCCTGAATGAACTGCAGGACGAGGCA
GCGCGGCTATCGTGGCTGGCCACGACGGGCGTTCCTTGCGCAGCTGTGCTCGACGTTGTCACTGAAGCGG
GAAGGGACTGGCTGCTATTGGGCGAAGTGCCGGGGCAGGATCTCCTGTCATCTCACCTTGCTCCTGCCGA
GAAAGTATCCATCATGGCTGATGCAATGCGGCGGCTGCATACGCTTGATCCGGCTACCTGCCCATTCGAC
CACCAAGCGAAACATCGCATCGAGCGAGCACGTACTCGGATGGAAGCCGGTCTTGTCGATCAGGATGATC
TGGACGAAGAGCATCAGGGGCTCGCGCCAGCCGAACTGTTCGCCAGGCTCAAGGCGCGCATGCCCGACGG
CGAGGATCTCGTCGTGACCCATGGCGATGCCTGCTTGCCGAATATCATGGTGGAAAATGGCCGCTTTTCT
GGATTCATCGACTGTGGCCGGCTGGGTGTGGCGGACCGCTATCAGGACATAGCGTTGGCTACCCGTGATA
TTGCTGAAGAGCTTGGCGGCGAATGGGCTGACCGCTTCCTCGTGCTTTACGGTATCGCCGCTCCCGATTC
GCAGCGCATCGCCTTCTATCGCCTTCTTGACGAGTTCTTCTGAGCGGGACTCTGGGGTTCGAAATGACCG
ACCAAGCGACGCCCAACCTGCCATCACGAGATTTCGATTCCACCGCCGCCTTCTATGAAAGGTTGGGCTT
CGGAATCGTTTTCCGGGACGCCGGCTGGATGATCCTCCAGCGCGGGGATCTCATGCTGGAGTTCTTCGCC
CACCCCAACTTGTTTATTGCAGCTTATAATGGTTACAAATAAAGCAATAGCATCACAAATTTCACAAATA
AAGCATTTTTTTCACTGCATTCTAGTTGTGGTTTGTCCAAACTCATCAATGTATCTTATCATGTCTGTAT
ACCGTCGACCTCTAGCTAGAGCTTGGCGTAATCATGGTCATAGCTGTTTCCTGTGTGAAATTGTTATCCG
CTCACAATTCCACACAACATACGAGCCGGAAGCATAAAGTGTAAAGCCTGGGGTGCCTAATGAGTGAGCT
AACTCACATTAATTGCGTTGCGCTCACTGCCCGCTTTCCAGTCGGGAAACCTGTCGTGCCAGCTGCATTA
ATGAATCGGCCAACGCGCGGGGAGAGGCGGTTTGCGTATTGGGCGCTCTTCCGCTTCCTCGCTCACTGAC
TCGCTGCGCTCGGTCGTTCGGCTGCGGCGAGCGGTATCAGCTCACTCAAAGGCGGTAATACGGTTATCCA
CAGAATCAGGGGATAACGCAGGAAAGAACATGTGAGCAAAAGGCCAGCAAAAGGCCAGGAACCGTAAAAA
GGCCGCGTTGCTGGCGTTTTTCCATAGGCTCCGCCCCCCTGACGAGCATCACAAAAATCGACGCTCAAGT
CAGAGGTGGCGAAACCCGACAGGACTATAAAGATACCAGGCGTTTCCCCCTGGAAGCTCCCTCGTGCGCT
CTCCTGTTCCGACCCTGCCGCTTACCGGATACCTGTCCGCCTTTCTCCCTTCGGGAAGCGTGGCGCTTTC
TCATAGCTCACGCTGTAGGTATCTCAGTTCGGTGTAGGTCGTTCGCTCCAAGCTGGGCTGTGTGCACGAA
CCCCCCGTTCAGCCCGACCGCTGCGCCTTATCCGGTAACTATCGTCTTGAGTCCAACCCGGTAAGACACG
ACTTATCGCCACTGGCAGCAGCCACTGGTAACAGGATTAGCAGAGCGAGGTATGTAGGCGGTGCTACAGA
GTTCTTGAAGTGGTGGCCTAACTACGGCTACACTAGAAGAACAGTATTTGGTATCTGCGCTCTGCTGAAG
CCAGTTACCTTCGGAAAAAGAGTTGGTAGCTCTTGATCCGGCAAACAAACCACCGCTGGTAGCGGTGGTT
TTTTTGTTTGCAAGCAGCAGATTACGCGCAGAAAAAAAGGATCTCAAGAAGATCCTTTGATCTTTTCTAC
GGGGTCTGACGCTCAGTGGAACGAAAACTCACGTTAAGGGATTTTGGTCATGAGATTATCAAAAAGGATC
TTCACCTAGATCCTTTTAAATTAAAAATGAAGTTTTAAATCAATCTAAAGTATATATGAGTAAACTTGGT
CTGACAGTTACCAATGCTTAATCAGTGAGGCACCTATCTCAGCGATCTGTCTATTTCGTTCATCCATAGT
TGCCTGACTCCCCGTCGTGTAGATAACTACGATACGGGAGGGCTTACCATCTGGCCCCAGTGCTGCAATG
ATACCGCGAGACCCACGCTCACCGGCTCCAGATTTATCAGCAATAAACCAGCCAGCCGGAAGGGCCGAGC
GCAGAAGTGGTCCTGCAACTTTATCCGCCTCCATCCAGTCTATTAATTGTTGCCGGGAAGCTAGAGTAAG
TAGTTCGCCAGTTAATAGTTTGCGCAACGTTGTTGCCATTGCTACAGGCATCGTGGTGTCACGCTCGTCG
TTTGGTATGGCTTCATTCAGCTCCGGTTCCCAACGATCAAGGCGAGTTACATGATCCCCCATGTTGTGCA
AAAAAGCGGTTAGCTCCTTCGGTCCTCCGATCGTTGTCAGAAGTAAGTTGGCCGCAGTGTTATCACTCAT
GGTTATGGCAGCACTGCATAATTCTCTTACTGTCATGCCATCCGTAAGATGCTTTTCTGTGACTGGTGAG
TACTCAACCAAGTCATTCTGAGAATAGTGTATGCGGCGACCGAGTTGCTCTTGCCCGGCGTCAATACGGG
ATAATACCGCGCCACATAGCAGAACTTTAAAAGTGCTCATCATTGGAAAACGTTCTTCGGGGCGAAAACT
CTCAAGGATCTTACCGCTGTTGAGATCCAGTTCGATGTAACCCACTCGTGCACCCAACTGATCTTCAGCA
TCTTTTACTTTCACCAGCGTTTCTGGGTGAGCAAAAACAGGAAGGCAAAATGCCGCAAAAAAGGGAATAA
GGGCGACACGGAAATGTTGAATACTCATACTCTTCCTTTTTCAATATTATTGAAGCATTTATCAGGGTTA
TTGTCTCATGAGCGGATACATATTTGAATGTATTTAGAAAAATAAACAAATAGGGGTTCCGCGCACATTT
CCCCGAAAAGTGCCACCTGACG
Features (pLannotate 1.2.2; 21 found; start..end, strand, type, name):
     30..82      -  misc_feature   bom (fragment): basis of mobility region from pBR322
    237..616     +  enhancer       CMV enhancer: human cytomegalovirus immediate early enhancer
    617..820     +  promoter       CMV promoter: human cytomegalovirus (CMV) immediate early promoter
    816..849     +  LTR            5' LTR (truncated) (fragment): truncated 5' long terminal repeat (LTR) from HIV-1
    865..883     +  promoter       T7 promoter: promoter for bacteriophage T7 RNA polymerase
    950..2029    +  CDS            LARS1 (fragment): SYLC_HUMAN - Also known as KIAA1352, LARS. Experimental evidence at protein level: Swiss-Prot protein existence level 1. Catalyzes the specific attachment of an amino acid to its cognate tRNA in a two step reaction: the amino acid (AA) is first activated by ATP to form AA-AMP and then transferred to the acceptor end of the tRNA. Exhibits a post-transfer editing activity to hydrolyze mischarged tRNAs. From Homo sapiens (Human).
   2054..2072    -  promoter       SP6 promoter: promoter for bacteriophage SP6 RNA polymerase
   2098..2322    +  polyA_signal   bGH poly(A) signal: bovine growth hormone polyadenylation signal
   2326..2347    +  promoter       SV40 promoter (fragment): SV40 enhancer and early promoter
   2368..2796    +  rep_origin     f1 ori (sequence partly withheld): f1 bacteriophage origin of replication; arrow indicates direction of (+) strand synthesis
   2810..3139    +  promoter       SV40 promoter: SV40 enhancer and early promoter
   3206..3997    +  CDS            neo: KKA2_KLEPN - Also known as kan, nptII. Experimental evidence at protein level: Swiss-Prot protein existence level 1. Resistance to kanamycin, neomycin, paromomycin, ribostamycin, butirosin and gentamicin B. From Klebsiella pneumoniae.
   4021..4179    +  CDS            ble (fragment): BLE_KLEPN - Experimental evidence at protein level: Swiss-Prot protein existence level 1. Binding protein with a strong affinity to the bleomycin family of antibiotics. Binds to CL990; an antimitotic-antibiotic compound. From Klebsiella pneumoniae.
   4174..4295    +  polyA_signal   SV40 poly(A) signal: SV40 polyadenylation signal
   4368..4384    -  protein_bind   lac operator: The lac repressor binds to the lac operator to inhibit transcription in E. coli. This inhibition can be relieved by adding lactose or isopropyl-β-D-thiogalactopyranoside (IPTG). lac repressor encoded by lacI
   4392..4422    -  promoter       lac promoter: promoter for the E. coli lac operon
   4437..4458    -  protein_bind   CAP binding site: CAP binding activates transcription in the presence of cAMP. E. coli catabolite activator protein
   4471..4563    -  CDS            lacI (fragment): lac repressor; lacI; The lac repressor binds to the lac operator to inhibit transcription in E. coli. This inhibition can be relieved by adding lactose or isopropyl-β-D-thiogalactopyranoside (IPTG).
   4746..5334    -  rep_origin     ori: high-copy-number ColE1/pMB1/pBR322/pUC origin of replication
   5505..6365    -  CDS            AmpR: β-lactamase; bla; confers resistance to ampicillin, carbenicillin, and related antibiotics
   6366..6470    -  promoter       AmpR promoter: bla
