[The description below was written by a language model from this plasmid's Addgene catalogue record and pLannotate feature annotations shown in this document.]
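Description:
pCDNA8-Flag-LARS (361-720aa) is a mammalian expression plasmid built on a laboratory-modified pcDNA3 backbone in which a FLAG tag and an altered cloning site were added. It is propagated in E. coli through a high-copy ColE1/pUC-type origin with ampicillin selection (AmpR under its own bla promoter), and it also carries an f1 origin for single-stranded DNA production. For selection in mammalian cells, an SV40 early promoter drives the neo (nptII) gene, terminated by an SV40 polyadenylation signal, conferring G418 resistance. The sequenced record is about 6.5 kb, consistent with a roughly 5.4 kb backbone plus the insert.

The payload is a 1,080 bp fragment of human LARS1 (leucyl-tRNA synthetase, LRS) encoding residues 361–720, cloned between BamHI and XhoI sites that remain intact. According to the backbone notes, the expression cassette reads CMV enhancer/promoter, T7 promoter, a Kozak sequence, the FLAG epitope and then the LARS1 fragment, giving an N-terminally FLAG-tagged truncated protein; the bovine growth hormone poly(A) signal terminates the transcript. The FLAG tag itself is not called in the automated feature table, but there is room for it upstream of the annotated coding fragment. The flanking T7 and SP6 promoters are standard pcDNA3 elements that permit in vitro transcription. Short annotations such as the HIV-1 LTR, ble, lacI and bom fragments appear to be incidental backbone matches rather than functional parts.

The construct is intended to express a defined internal segment of LARS1 in mammalian cells, with FLAG allowing detection or immunoprecipitation. The associated study concerns LARS1 activation of Vps34 in amino acid-sensing mTORC1 signalling, so the plasmid is presumably one of a set of truncations for domain mapping, though the record does not state this explicitly.
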