Addgene plasmid #139688: pCDNA8-Flag-LARS (361-720aa)
Purpose: Expresses N-teminal Flag tagged aa 361-720 of LARS1
Depositing lab: Jie Chen. Depositing organization: University of Illinois at Urbana-Champaign. Publication: Leucyl-tRNA Synthetase Activates Vps34 in Amino Acid-Sensing mTORC1 Signaling. Yoon MS, Son K, Arauz E, Han JM, Kim S, Chen J. Cell Rep. 2016 Aug 9;16(6):1510-1517. doi: 10.1016/j.celrep.2016.07.008. Epub 2016 Jul 28. PubMed 27477288.
Backbone
  Vector backbone: pCDNA3-FLAG TAGGED
  Backbone manufacturer: Flag inserted and cloning site modified in lab
  Backbone size w/o insert (bp): 5400
  Modifications to backbone: CMV promoter - T7 promoter - HindI - NotI - Kozak sequence - Flag - BamHI - LRS-XhoI…
  Vector type: Mammalian Expression
  Selectable markers: Neomycin (select with G418)
Growth in bacteria
  Bacterial resistance: Ampicillin, 100 μg/mL
  Growth temperature: 37°C
  Growth strain: DH5alpha
  Copy number: Unknown
Gene/Insert
  Gene/Insert name: LARS1 (alt names: Leucyl-tRNA-synthetase; LRS)
  Species: H. sapiens (human)
  Insert size (bp): 1080
  Entrez Gene: LARS1 (a.k.a. HSPC192, ILFS1, LARS, LEURS, LEUS, LFIS, LRS, PIG44, RNTLS, cLRS, hr025Cl)
  Promoter: CMV
  Tag / fusion protein: FLAG (N terminal on insert)
  Cloning method: Restriction Enzyme; 5′ cloning site BamHI (not destroyed); 3′ cloning site XhoI (not destroyed)
  Sequencing primers: 5′ CMV-F; 3′ BGH-REV
Terms and licenses: Academic/Nonprofit Terms; Industry Terms: Not Available to Industry
How to cite: pCDNA8-Flag-LARS (361-720aa) was a gift from Jie Chen (Addgene plasmid # 139688 ; http://n2t.net/addgene:139688 ; RRID:Addgene_139688)
