>Addgene plasmid #139688 | pCDNA8-Flag-LARS (361-720aa) | depositor partial sequence | sequence record 270347 | pCDNA8-Flag-LARS (361-720aa) sequence 1079 bps
TCACTTTCTGCACCTTTAACATCATACAAGGTGATCTATGTTCTCCCAATGCTAACTATTAAGGAGGATA
AAGGCACTGGTGTGGTTACAAGTGTTCCTTCCGACTCCCCTGATGATATTGCTGCCCTCAGAGACTTGAA
GAAAAAGCAAGCCTTACGAGCAAAATATGGAATTAGAGATGACATGGTCTTGCCATTTGAGCCGGTGCCA
GTCATTGAAATCCCAGGTTTTGGAAATCTTTCTGCTGTAACCATTTGTGATGAGTTGAAAATTCAGAGCC
AGAATGACCGGGAAAAACTTGCAGAAGCAAAGGAGAAGATATATCTAAAAGGATTTTATGAGGGTATCAT
GTTGGTGGATGGATTTAAAGGACAGAAGGTTCAAGATGTAAAGAAGACTATTCAGAAAAAGATGATTGAC
GCTGGAGATGCACTTATTTACATGGAACCAGAGAAACAAGTGATGTCCAGGTCGTCAGATGAATGTGTTG
TGGCTCTGTGTGACCAGTGGTACTTGGATTATGGAGAAGAGAATTGGAAGAAACAGACATCTCAGTGCTT
GAAGAACCTGGAAACATTCTGTGAGGAGACCAGGAGGAATTTTGAAGCCACCTTAGGTTGGCTACAAGAA
CATGCTTGCTCAAGAACTTATGGTCTAGGCACTCACCTGCCTTGGGATGAGCAGTGGCTGATTGAATCAC
TTTCTGACTCCACTATTTACATGGCATTTTACACAGTTGCACACCTATTGCAGGGGGGTAACTTGCATGG
ACAGGCAGAGTCTCCGCTGGGCATTAGACCGCAACAGATGACCAAGGAAGTTTGGGATTATGTTTTCTTC
AAGGAGGCTCCATTTCCTAAGACTCAGATTGCAAAGGAAAAATTAGATCAGTTAAAGCAGGAGTTTGAAT
TCTGGTATCCTGTTGATCTTCGCGTCTCTGGCAAGGATCTTGTTCCAAATCATCTTTCATATTACCTTTA
TAATCATGTGGCTATGTGGCCGGAACAAAGTGACAAATGGCCTACAGCTGTGAGAGCAAATGGACATCTC
CTCCTGAACTCTGAGAAGATGTCAAAATC
